Addgene plasmid #23026: pET9d-hnRNP-A1
Depositing lab: Douglas Black. Depositing organization: University of California, Los Angeles (UCLA).
Backbone
  Vector backbone: pET9d
  Backbone size w/o insert (bp): 4338
  Vector type: Bacterial Expression
Growth in bacteria
  Bacterial resistance: Kanamycin, 50 μg/mL
  Growth temperature: 37°C
  Growth strain: DH5alpha
  Copy number: Unknown
Gene/Insert
  Gene/Insert name: hnRNPA1
  Species: H. sapiens (human)
  Insert size (bp): 1000
  Entrez Gene: HNRNPA1 (a.k.a. ALS19, ALS20, HNRPA1, HNRPA1L3, IBMPFD3, MPD3, UP 1, hnRNP A1, hnRNP-A1)
  Promoter: T7
  Cloning method: Restriction Enzyme; 5′ cloning site unknown (unknown if destroyed); 3′ cloning site unknown (unknown if destroyed)
  Sequencing primers: 5′ T7; 3′ T7-term
Terms and licenses: Academic/Nonprofit Terms; Industry Terms: Not Available to Industry
How to cite: pET9d-hnRNP-A1 was a gift from Douglas Black (Addgene plasmid # 23026 ; http://n2t.net/addgene:23026 ; RRID:Addgene_23026)
