[The description below was written by a language model from this plasmid's Addgene catalogue record and pLannotate feature annotations shown in this document.]
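Description:
pET9d-hnRNP-A1 is a bacterial expression plasmid built on the pET9d backbone for producing human hnRNP A1 (HNRNPA1) in E. coli under control of the bacteriophage T7 promoter. The sequenced record is 5,264 nt, consistent with the 4,338 bp backbone plus an insert of roughly 1 kb. Propagation relies on a pBR322-type ColE1/pMB1 origin accompanied by the rop gene and the bom mobility region. The annotation describes rop as keeping copy number low, although the catalogue lists copy number as unknown. Selection is by kanamycin through the aph(3')-Ia aminoglycoside phosphotransferase gene. Two fragments of the tetracycline efflux gene and the tet promoter flank the expression cassette. These are remnants of the pBR322 ancestry interrupted by the cassette, and they should not be taken as a functional marker.

The expression unit runs from the T7 promoter through the efficient T7 gene 10 ribosome binding site into a 960 nt open reading frame annotated as HNRNPA1, and it ends at the T7 terminator. The automated annotation matched the coding region to the bovine Swiss-Prot entry, but the catalogue gives the species as human, and the match probably reflects the high conservation of this protein. A short gene 10-derived fragment annotated as a solubility tag lies downstream of the coding region and appears to be residual vector sequence. No affinity or epitope tag is annotated, and the cloning sites are not recorded. Because transcription depends on T7 RNA polymerase, expression requires a host strain that supplies that enzyme. The likely use is production of recombinant hnRNP A1, an RNA-binding protein involved in pre-mRNA packaging, mRNA export and splice site selection, for biochemical studies.
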