Features (pLannotate 1.2.2; 13 found; start..end, strand, type, name):
      5..144     -  misc_feature   bom: basis of mobility region from pBR322
    246..437     -  CDS            rop: Rop protein, which maintains plasmids at low copy number; rop
    454..834     +  CDS            YPB1_ECOLX: Protein predicted: Swiss-Prot protein existence level 4. From Escherichia coli.
   1076..1976    -  CDS            TcR (fragment): tetracycline efflux protein; tet; confers resistance to tetracycline
   1998..2016    +  promoter       T7 promoter: promoter for bacteriophage T7 RNA polymerase
   2048..2070    +  RBS            RBS: efficient ribosome binding site from bacteriophage T7 gene 10 (Olins and Rangwala, 1989)
   2077..3036    +  CDS            HNRNPA1: ROA1_BOVIN - Also known as HNRPA1. Experimental evidence at protein level: Swiss-Prot protein existence level 1. Involved in the packaging of pre-mRNA into hnRNP particles, transport of poly(A) mRNA from the nucleus to the cytoplasm and may modulate splice site selection. May bind to specific miRNA hairpins. Binds to the IRES and thereby inhibits the translation of the apoptosis protease activating factor APAF1. From Bos taurus (Bovine).
   3047..3096    +  CDS            SET1 (fragment): solubility-enhancement tag derived from T7 phage gene 10B
   3104..3151    +  terminator     T7 terminator: transcription terminator for bacteriophage T7 RNA polymerase
   3177..3469    -  CDS            TcR (fragment): tetracycline efflux protein; tet; confers resistance to tetracycline
   3517..3545    -  promoter       tet promoter: E. coli promoter for tetracycline efflux protein gene
   3558..4373    -  CDS            KanR: aminoglycoside phosphotransferase; aph(3')-Ia; confers resistance to kanamycin in bacteria or G418 (Geneticin®) in eukaryotes
   4495..5083    +  rep_origin     ori: high-copy-number ColE1/pMB1/pBR322/pUC origin of replication
>Addgene plasmid #23026 | pET9d-hnRNP-A1 | addgene full sequence | sequence record 148002 | Addgene NGS results
AGCGCCTGATGCGGTATTTTCTCCTTACGCATCTGTGCGGTATTTCACACCGCAATGGTGCACTCTCAGT
ACAATCTGCTCTGATGCCGCATAGTTAAGCCAGTATACACTCCGCTATCGCTACGTGACTGGGTCATGGC
TGCGCCCCGACACCCGCCAACACCCGCTGACGCGCCCTGACGGGCTTGTCTGCTCCCGGCATCCGCTTAC
AGACAAGCTGTGACCGTCTCCGGGAGCTGCATGTGTCAGAGGTTTTCACCGTCATCACCGAAACGCGCGA
GGCAGCTGCGGTAAAGCTCATCAGCGTGGTCGTGAAGCGATTCACAGATGTCTGCCTGTTCATCCGCGTC
CAGCTCGTTGAGTTTCTCCAGAAGCGTTAATGTCTGGCTTCTGATAAAGCGGGCCATGTTAAGGGCGGTT
TTTTCCTGTTTGGTCACTGATGCCTCCGTGTAAGGGGGATTTCTGTTCATGGGGGTAATGATACCGATGA
AACGAGAGAGGATGCTCACGATACGGGTTACTGATGATGAACATGCCCGGTTACTGGAACGTTGTGAGGG
TAAACAACTGGCGGTATGGATGCGGCGGGACCAGAGAAAAATCACTCAGGGTCAATGCCAGCGCTTCGTT
AATACAGATGTAGGTGTTCCACAGGGTAGCCAGCAGCATCCTGCGATGCAGATCCGGAACATAATGGTGC
AGGGCGCTGACTTCCGCGTTTCCAGACTTTACGAAACACGGAAACCGAAGACCATTCATGTTGTTGCTCA
GGTCGCAGACGTTTTGCAGCAGCAGTCGCTTCACGTTCGCTCGCGTATCGGTGATTCATTCTGCTAACCA
GTAAGGCAACCCCGCCAGCCTAGCCGGGTCCTCAACGACAGGAGCACGATCATGCGCACCCGTGGCCAGG
ACCCAACGCTGCCCGAGATGCGCCGCGTGCGGCTGCTGGAGATGGCGGACGCGATGGATATGTTCTGCCA
AGGGTTGGTTTGCGCATTCACAGTTCTCCGCAAGAATTGATTGGCTCCAATTCTTGGAGTGGTGAATCCG
TTAGCGAGGTGCCGCCGGCTTCCATTCAGGTCGAGGTGGCCCGGCTCCATGCACCGCGACGCAACGCGGG
GAGGCAGACAAGGTATAGGGCGGCGCCTACAATCCATGCCAACCCGTTCCATGTGCTCGCCGAGGCGGCA
TAAATCGCCGTGACGATCAGCGGTCCAATGATCGAAGTTAGGCTGGTAAGAGCCGCGAGCGATCCTTGAA
GCTGTCCCTGATGGTCGTCATCTACCTGCCTGGACAGCATGGCCTGCAACGCGGGCATCCCGATGCCGCC
GGAAGCGAGAAGAATCATAATGGGGAAGGCCATCCAGCCTCGCGTCGCGAACGCCAGCAAGACGTAGCCC
AGCGCGTCGGCCGCCATGCCGGCGATAATGGCCTGCTTCTCGCCGAAACGTTTGGTGGCGGGACCAGTGA
CGAAGGCTTGAGCGAGGGCGTGCAAGATTCCGAATACCGCAAGCGACAGGCCGATCATCGTCGCGCTCCA
GCGAAAGCGGTCCTCGCCGAAAATGACCCAGAGCGCTGCCGGCACCTGTCCTACGAGTTGCATGATAAAG
AAGACAGTCATAAGTGCGGCGACGATAGTCATGCCCCGCGCCCACCGGAAGGAGCTGACTGGGTTGAAGG
CTCTCAAGGGCATCGGTCGACGCTCTCCCTTATGCGACTCCTGCATTAGGAAGCAGCCCAGTAGTAGGTT
GAGGCCGTTGAGCACCGCCGCCGCAAGGAATGGTGCATGCAAGGAGATGGCGCCCAACAGTCCCCCGGCC
ACGGGGCCTGCCACCATACCCACGCCGAAACAAGCGCTCATGAGCCCGAAGTGGCGAGCCCGATCTTCCC
CATCGGTGATGTCGGCGATATAGGCGCCAGCAACCGCACCTGTGGCGCCGGTGATGCCGGCCACGATGCG
TCCGGCGTAGAGGATCGAGATCTCGATCCCGCGAAATTAATACGACTCACTATAGGGAGACCACAACGGT
TTCCCTCTAGAAATAATTTTGTTTAACTTTAAGAAGGAGATATACCATGTCTAAGTCAGAGTCTCCTAAA
GAGCCCGAACAGCTGAGGAAGCTCTTCATTGGAGGGTTGAGCTTTGAAACAACTGATGAGAGCCTGAGGA
GCCATTTTGAGCAATGGGGAACGCTCACGGACTGTGTGGTAATGAGAGATCCAAACACCAAGCGCTCCAG
GGGCTTTGGGTTTGTCACATATGCCACTGTGGAGGAGGTGGATGCAGCTATGAATGCAAGGCCACACAAG
GTGGATGGAAGAGTTGTGGAACCAAAGAGAGCTGTCTCCAGAGAAGATTCTCAAAGACCAGGTGCCCACT
TAACTGTGAAAAAGATATTTGTTGGTGGCATTAAAGAAGACACTGAAGAACATCACCTAAGAGATTATTT
TGAACAGTATGGAAAAATTGAAGTGATTGAAATCATGACTGACCGAGGCAGTGGCAAGAAAAGGGGCTTT
GCCTTTGTAACCTTTGACGACCATGACTCCGTGGATAAGATTGTCATTCAGAAATACCATACTGTGAATG
GCCACAACTGTGAAGTTAGAAAAGCCCTGTCAAAGCAAGAGATGGCTAGTGCTTCATCCAGCCAAAGAGG
TCGAAGTGGTTCTGGAAACTTTGGTGGTGGTCGTGGAGGTGGTTTCGGTGGGAATGACAACTTCGGTCGT
GGAGGAAACTTCAGTGGTCGTGGTGGCTTTGGTGGCAGCCGTGGTGGTGGTGGATATGGTGGCAGTGGGG
ATGGCTATAATGGATTTGGTAATGATGGAAGCAATTTTGGAGGTGGTGGAAGCTACAATGATTTTGGGAA
TTACAACAATCAGTCTTCAAATTTTGGACCCATGAAGGGAGGAAATTTTGGAGGCAGAAGCTCTGGCCCC
TATGGCGGTGGAGGCCAATACTTTGCAAAACCACGAAACCAAGGTGGCTATGGCGGTTCCAGCAGCAGCA
GTAGCTATGGCAGTGGCAGAAGATTTTAAGGATCCGGCTGCTAACAAAGCCCGAAAGGAAGCTGAGTTGG
CTGCTGCCACCGCTGAGCAATAACTAGCATAACCCCTTGGGGCCTCTAAACGGGTCTTGAGGGGTTTTTT
GCTGAAAGGAGGAACTATATCCGGATATCCACAGGACGGGTGTGGTCGCCATGATCGCGTAGTCGATAGT
GGCTCCAAGTAGCGAAGCGAGCAGGACTGGGCGGCGGCCAAAGCGGTCGGACAGTGCTCCGAGAACGGGT
GCGCATAGAAATTGCATCAACGCATATAGCGCTAGCAGCACGCCATAGTGACTGGCGATGCTGTCGGAAT
GGACGATATCCCGCAAGAGGCCCGGCAGTACCGGCATAACCAAGCCTATGCCTACAGCATCCAGGGTGAC
GGTGCCGAGGATGACGATGAGCGCATTGTTAGATTTCATACACGGTGCCTGACTGCGTTAGCAATTTAAC
TGTGATAAACTACCGCATTAAAGCTTATCGATGATAAGCTGTCAAACATGAGAATTCTTAGAAAAACTCA
TCGAGCATCAAATGAAACTGCAATTTATTCATATCAGGATTATCAATACCATATTTTTGAAAAAGCCGTT
TCTGTAATGAAGGAGAAAACTCACCGAGGCAGTTCCATAGGATGGCAAGATCCTGGTATCGGTCTGCGAT
TCCGACTCGTCCAACATCAATACAACCTATTAATTTCCCCTCGTCAAAAATAAGGTTATCAAGTGAGAAA
TCACCATGAGTGACGACTGAATCCGGTGAGAATGGCAAAAGCTTATGCATTTCTTTCCAGACTTGTTCAA
CAGGCCAGCCATTACGCTCGTCATCAAAATCACTCGCATCAACCAAACCGTTATTCATTCGTGATTGCGC
CTGAGCGAGACGAAATACGCGATCGCTGTTAAAAGGACAATTACAAACAGGAATCGAATGCAACCGGCGC
AGGAACACTGCCAGCGCATCAACAATATTTTCACCTGAATCAGGATATTCTTCTAATACCTGGAATGCTG
TTTTCCCGGGGATCGCAGTGGTGAGTAACCATGCATCATCAGGAGTACGGATAAAATGCTTGATGGTCGG
AAGAGGCATAAATTCCGTCAGCCAGTTTAGTCTGACCATCTCATCTGTAACATCATTGGCAACGCTACCT
TTGCCATGTTTCAGAAACAACTCTGGCGCATCGGGCTTCCCATACAATCGATAGATTGTCGCACCTGATT
GCCCGACATTATCGCGAGCCCATTTATACCCATATAAATCAGCATCCATGTTGGAATTTAATCGCGGCCT
CGAGCAAGACGTTTCCCGTTGAATATGGCTCATAACACCCCTTGTATTACTGTTTATGTAAGCAGACAGT
TTTATTGTTCATGACCAAAATCCCTTAACGTGAGTTTTCGTTCCACTGAGCGTCAGACCCCGTAGAAAAG
ATCAAAGGATCTTCTTGAGATCCTTTTTTTCTGCGCGTAATCTGCTGCTTGCAAACAAAAAAACCACCGC
TACCAGCGGTGGTTTGTTTGCCGGATCAAGAGCTACCAACTCTTTTTCCGAAGGTAACTGGCTTCAGCAG
AGCGCAGATACCAAATACTGTCCTTCTAGTGTAGCCGTAGTTAGGCCACCACTTCAAGAACTCTGTAGCA
CCGCCTACATACCTCGCTCTGCTAATCCTGTTACCAGTGGCTGCTGCCAGTGGCGATAAGTCGTGTCTTA
CCGGGTTGGACTCAAGACGATAGTTACCGGATAAGGCGCAGCGGTCGGGCTGAACGGGGGGTTCGTGCAC
ACAGCCCAGCTTGGAGCGAACGACCTACACCGAACTGAGATACCTACAGCGTGAGCTATGAGAAAGCGCC
ACGCTTCCCGAAGGGAGAAAGGCGGACAGGTATCCGGTAAGCGGCAGGGTCGGAACAGGAGAGCGCACGA
GGGAGCTTCCAGGGGGAAACGCCTGGTATCTTTATAGTCCTGTCGGGTTTCGCCACCTCTGACTTGAGCG
TCGATTTTTGTGATGCTCGTCAGGGGGGCGGAGCCTATGGAAAAACGCCAGCAACGCGGCCTTTTTACGG
TTCCTGGCCTTTTGCTGGCCTTTTGCTCACATGTTCTTTCCTGCGTTATCCCCTGATTCTGTGGATAACC
GTATTACCGCCTTTGAGTGAGCTGATACCGCTCGCCGCAGCCGAACGACCGAGCGCAGCGAGTCAGTGAG
CGAGGAAGCGGAAG
