>Addgene plasmid #23026 | pET9d-hnRNP-A1 | addgene partial sequence | sequence record 55048 | T7-term
TAGCAGCCGGATCCTTAAAATCTTCTGCCACTGCCATAGCTACTGCTGCTGCTGGAACCGCCATAGCCAC
CTTGGTTTCGTGGTTTTGCAAAGTATTGGCCTCCACCGCCATAGGGGCCAGAGCTTCTGCCTCCAAAATT
TCCTCCCTTCATGGGTCCAAAATTTGAAGACTGATTGTTGTAATTCCCAAAATCATTGTAGCTTCCACCA
CCTCCAAAATTGCTTCCATCATTACCAAATCCATTATAGCCATCCCCACTGCCACCATATCCACCACCAC
CACGGCTGCCACCAAAGCCACCACGACCACTGAAGTTTCCTCCACGACCGAAGTTGTCATTCCCACCGAA
ACCACCTCCACGACCACCACCAAAGTTTCCAGAACCACTTCGACCTCTTTGGCTGGATGAAGCACTAGCC
ATCTCTTGCTTTGACAGGGCTTTTCTAACTTCACAGTTGTGGCCATTCACAGTATGGTATTTCTGAATGA
CAATCTTATCCACGGAGTCATGGTCGTCAAAGGTTACAAAGGCAAAGCCCCTTTTCTTGCCACTGCCTCG
GTCAGTCATGATTTCAATCACTTCAATTTTTCCATACTGTTCAAAATAATCTCTTAGGTGATGTTCTTCA
GTGTCTTCTTTAATGCCACCAACAAATATCTTTTTCACAGTTAAGTGGGCACCTGGTCTTTGAGAATCTT
CTCTGGAGACAGCTCTCTTTGGTTCCACAACTCTTCCATCCACCTTGTGTGGCCTTGCATTCATAGCTGC
ATCCACCTCCTCCACAGTGGCATATGTGACAAA
