>Addgene plasmid #23026 | pET9d-hnRNP-A1 | addgene partial sequence | sequence record 91158 | pBRrevBam 5'-GGTGATGTCGGCGATATAGG-3'
CCGGCCACGATGCGTCCGGCGTAGAGGATCGAGATCTCGATCCCGCGAAATTAATACGACTCACTATAGG
GAGACCACAACGGTTTCCCTCTAGAAATAATTTTGTTTAACTTTAAGAAGGAGATATACCATGTCTAAGT
CAGAGTCTCCTAAAGAGCCCGAACAGCTGAGGAAGCTCTTCATTGGAGGGTTGAGCTTTGAAACAACTGA
TGAGAGCCTGAGGAGCCATTTTGAGCAATGGGGAACGCTCACGGACTGTGTGGTAATGAGAGATCCAAAC
ACCAAGCGCTCCAGGGGCTTTGGGTTTGTCACATATGCCACTGTGGAGGAGGTGGATGCAGCTATGAATG
CAAGGCCACACAAGGTGGATGGAAGAGTTGTGGAACCAAAGAGAGCTGTCTCCAGAGAAGATTCTCAAAG
ACCAGGTGCCCACTTAACTGTGAAAAAGATATTTGTTGGTGGCATTAAAGAAGACACTGAAGAACATCAC
CTAAGAGATTATTTTGAACAGTATGGAAAAATTGAAGTGATTGAAATCATGACTGACCGAGGCAGTGGCA
AGAAAAGGGGCTTTGCCTTTGTAACCTTTGACGACCATGACTCCGTGGATAAGATTGTCATTCAGAAATA
CCATACTGTGAATGGCCACAACTGTGAAGTTAGAAAAGCCCTGTCAAAGCAAGAGATGGCTAGTGCTTCA
TCCAGCCAAAGAGGTCGAAGTGGTTCTGGAAACTTTGGTGGTGGTCGTGGAGGTGGTTTCGGTGGGAATG
ACAACTTCGGTCGTGGAGGAAACTTCAGTGGTCGTGGTGGCTTTGGTGGCAGCCGTGGTGGTGGTGGATA
TGGTGGCAGTGGGG
